Addgene plasmid #139023: pHM153BEnv
Purpose: Express HIV Env which is isolated a from IRB approved HIV infected patient samples from Singapore and cloned into expression vector (pcDNA 3.1)
Depositing lab: Anjali Joshi. Depositing organization: Texas Tech University Health Sciences Center El Paso. Publication: HIV-1 subtype CRF01_AE and B differ in utilization of low levels of CCR5, Maraviroc susceptibility and potential N-glycosylation sites. Joshi A, Cox EK, Sedano MJ, Punke EB, Lee RT, Maurer-Stroh S, Kaur P, Ng OT, Garg H. Virology. 2017 Dec;512:222-233. doi: 10.1016/j.virol.2017.09.026. Epub 2017 Oct 9. PubMed 29020646.
Backbone
  Vector backbone: pcDNA3.1D/V5-His-TOPO
  Backbone manufacturer: Invitrogen
  Vector type: Mammalian Expression
  Selectable markers: Neomycin (select with G418)
Growth in bacteria
  Bacterial resistance: Ampicillin, 100 μg/mL
  Growth temperature: 37°C
  Growth strain: DH5alpha
  Copy number: High Copy
Gene/Insert
  Gene/Insert name: HIV-1 Envelope Glycoprotein
  Species: HIV-1
  Insert size (bp): 2500
  GenBank ID: KY213750
  Entrez Gene: env (a.k.a. HIV1gp8)
  Cloning method: TOPO Cloning
Terms and licenses: Academic/Nonprofit Terms; Industry Terms: Not Available to Industry
Depositor comments: HIV-1 infected Patient Samples from Singapore, Reverse Transcribed RNA cloned into expression vector
How to cite: pHM153BEnv was a gift from Anjali Joshi (Addgene plasmid # 139023 ; http://n2t.net/addgene:139023 ; RRID:Addgene_139023)
