[The description below was written by a language model from this plasmid's Addgene catalogue record and pLannotate feature annotations shown in this document.]
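Description:
pHM153BEnv is a mammalian expression plasmid built on the Invitrogen pcDNA3.1D/V5-His-TOPO backbone. It carries an HIV-1 envelope glycoprotein gene recovered from an infected patient in Singapore. According to the record, viral RNA from the patient sample was reverse transcribed and the product was inserted by TOPO cloning. The plasmid is propagated in E. coli as a high-copy construct through its ColE1/pUC-type origin, with ampicillin selection from the β-lactamase gene. An f1 origin is also present. For mammalian cells, a neomycin phosphotransferase cassette driven by the SV40 early promoter and ended by the SV40 polyadenylation signal allows G418 selection.

The payload lies between the human CMV immediate-early enhancer/promoter and the bovine growth hormone polyadenylation signal, with a T7 promoter just upstream of the cloning site. The catalogue lists the insert as about 2.5 kb. In the 8,521 nt sequenced record, the annotated env reading frame spans roughly 2.6 kb and is flanked by a short tat fragment upstream and a short nef fragment downstream. This suggests the amplicon covers the env region of the viral genome together with neighbouring overlapping exon sequence, rather than the env reading frame alone. A V5 epitope from the backbone is annotated downstream of the nef fragment, but the record does not indicate that it is fused in frame to Env, so a tagged product should not be assumed. The associated study compares subtype CRF01_AE and B envelopes for use of low CCR5 levels, Maraviroc susceptibility and potential N-glycosylation sites. This points to use in expressing a primary-isolate Env for studies of coreceptor use and inhibitor sensitivity.
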