Features (pLannotate 1.2.2; 23 found; start..end, strand, type, name):
     28..80      -  misc_feature   bom (fragment): basis of mobility region from pBR322
    235..614     +  enhancer       CMV enhancer: human cytomegalovirus immediate early enhancer
    615..818     +  promoter       CMV promoter: human cytomegalovirus (CMV) immediate early promoter
    814..847     +  LTR            5' LTR (truncated) (fragment): truncated 5' long terminal repeat (LTR) from HIV-1
    863..881     +  promoter       T7 promoter: promoter for bacteriophage T7 RNA polymerase
    927..1037    +  CDS            tat (fragment): TAT_HV1Z2 - Experimental evidence at protein level: Swiss-Prot protein existence level 1. Extracellular circulating Tat can be endocytosed by surrounding uninfected cells via the binding to several surface receptors such as CD26, CXCR4, heparan sulfate proteoglycans (HSPG) or LDLR. Neurons are rarely infected, but they internalize Tat via their LDLR. Through its interaction with nuclear HATs, Tat is potentially able to control the acetylation-dependent cellular gene expression. Modulates the expression of many cellular genes involved in cell survival, proliferation or in coding for cytokines o
   1220..3829    +  CDS            env: ENV_HV1S3 - Experimental evidence at protein level: Swiss-Prot protein existence level 1. [Transmembrane protein gp41]: Acts as a class I viral fusion protein. Under the current model, the protein has at least 3 conformational states: pre-fusion native state, pre-hairpin intermediate state, and post-fusion hairpin state. During fusion of viral and target intracellular membranes, the coiled coil regions (heptad repeats) assume a trimer-of-hairpins structure, positioning the fusion peptide in close proximity to the C-terminal region of the ectodomain. The formation of this structure appears to d
   3834..3941    +  CDS            nef (fragment): NEF_HV1Z2 - Experimental evidence at protein level: Swiss-Prot protein existence level 1. Extracellular Nef protein targets CD4(+) T-lymphocytes for apoptosis by interacting with CXCR4 surface receptors. From Human immunodeficiency virus type 1 group M subtype D (isolate Z2/CDC-Z34) (HIV-1).
   4019..4060    +  CDS            V5 tag: epitope tag from simian virus 5
   4116..4340    +  polyA_signal   bGH poly(A) signal: bovine growth hormone polyadenylation signal
   4344..4365    +  promoter       SV40 promoter (fragment): SV40 enhancer and early promoter
   4386..4814    +  rep_origin     f1 ori (sequence partly withheld): f1 bacteriophage origin of replication; arrow indicates direction of (+) strand synthesis
   4828..5157    +  promoter       SV40 promoter: SV40 enhancer and early promoter
   5224..6015    +  CDS            neo: KKA2_KLEPN - Also known as kan, nptII. Experimental evidence at protein level: Swiss-Prot protein existence level 1. Resistance to kanamycin, neomycin, paromomycin, ribostamycin, butirosin and gentamicin B. From Klebsiella pneumoniae.
   6041..6199    +  CDS            ble (fragment): BLE_KLEPN - Experimental evidence at protein level: Swiss-Prot protein existence level 1. Binding protein with a strong affinity to the bleomycin family of antibiotics. Binds to CL990; an antimitotic-antibiotic compound. From Klebsiella pneumoniae.
   6194..6315    +  polyA_signal   SV40 poly(A) signal: SV40 polyadenylation signal
   6388..6404    -  protein_bind   lac operator: The lac repressor binds to the lac operator to inhibit transcription in E. coli. This inhibition can be relieved by adding lactose or isopropyl-β-D-thiogalactopyranoside (IPTG). lac repressor encoded by lacI
   6412..6442    -  promoter       lac promoter: promoter for the E. coli lac operon
   6457..6478    -  protein_bind   CAP binding site: CAP binding activates transcription in the presence of cAMP. E. coli catabolite activator protein
   6491..6583    -  CDS            lacI (fragment): lac repressor; lacI; The lac repressor binds to the lac operator to inhibit transcription in E. coli. This inhibition can be relieved by adding lactose or isopropyl-β-D-thiogalactopyranoside (IPTG).
   6766..7354    -  rep_origin     ori: high-copy-number ColE1/pMB1/pBR322/pUC origin of replication
   7525..8385    -  CDS            AmpR: β-lactamase; bla; confers resistance to ampicillin, carbenicillin, and related antibiotics
   8386..8490    -  promoter       AmpR promoter: bla
>Addgene plasmid #139023 | pHM153BEnv | addgene full sequence | sequence record 275052 | Addgene NGS Result
GACGGATCGGGAGATCTCCCGATCCCCTATGGTGCACTCTCAGTACAATCTGCTCTGATGCCGCATAGTT
AAGCCAGTATCTGCTCCCTGCTTGTGTGTTGGAGGTCGCTGAGTAGTGCGCGAGCAAAATTTAAGCTACA
ACAAGGCAAGGCTTGACCGACAATTGCATGAAGAATCTGCTTAGGGTTAGGCGTTTTGCGCTGCTTCGCG
ATGTACGGGCCAGATATACGCGTTGACATTGATTATTGACTAGTTATTAATAGTAATCAATTACGGGGTC
ATTAGTTCATAGCCCATATATGGAGTTCCGCGTTACATAACTTACGGTAAATGGCCCGCCTGGCTGACCG
CCCAACGACCCCCGCCCATTGACGTCAATAATGACGTATGTTCCCATAGTAACGCCAATAGGGACTTTCC
ATTGACGTCAATGGGTGGAGTATTTACGGTAAACTGCCCACTTGGCAGTACATCAAGTGTATCATATGCC
AAGTACGCCCCCTATTGACGTCAATGACGGTAAATGGCCCGCCTGGCATTATGCCCAGTACATGACCTTA
TGGGACTTTCCTACTTGGCAGTACATCTACGTATTAGTCATCGCTATTACCATGGTGATGCGGTTTTGGC
AGTACATCAATGGGCGTGGATAGCGGTTTGACTCACGGGGATTTCCAAGTCTCCACCCCATTGACGTCAA
TGGGAGTTTGTTTTGGCACCAAAATCAACGGGACTTTCCAAAATGTCGTAACAACTCCGCCCCATTGACG
CAAATGGGCGGTAGGCGTGTACGGTGGGAGGTCTATATAAGCAGAGCTCTCTGGCTAACTAGAGAACCCA
CTGCTTACTGGCTTATCGAAATTAATACGACTCACTATAGGGAGACCCAAGCTGGCTAGTTAAGCTTGGT
ACCGAGCTCGGATCCAGTACCCTTCACCGATCAAGCTTTAGGCATCTCCTATGGCAGGAAGAAGCGGAAG
CACCGACGAGGATCTCCTCAGAGCAGTAAGGATCATCAAAATCCTATACCAAAGCAGTAAGTACTAAATA
CATGTAATGACACCTTTGGAAATTAGTGCAATAGTAGGACTGATAGTAGCGCTAATCTTAGCAATAGTAG
TGTGGACTATAGTAGCTATACAAATCAAACAATTACTAAGACAAAGGAAAATAGACAGGTTAATTAAGAG
AATAAGAGAAAGAGAAGAAGACAGTGGAAATGAGAGTGAAGGAGACACCGATGACTTGGCCAAACTTTTG
GAAATGGGGGACTTTGCTCCTTGGGTTGGTGATGATATGTAGTGCCTCAGACAACTTATGGGTTACAGTT
TATTATGGGGTTCCTGTGTGGAAAGATGCAGATACCACCTTATTTTGTGCATCAGATGCCAAAGCACAGG
ACCCAGAAGTGCACAATGTCTGGGCCACACATGCCTGTGTACCCACAGACCCCAACCCACAAGAAATGCA
CCTGGTAAATGTAACAGAGAATTTTAACATGTGGAAAAATAACATGGTAGAACAGATGCAGGAGGATGTA
ATCAGTTTATGGGACCAAAGTCTACAGCCATGTGTAAAGTTAACCCCTCTCTGCGTTACTTTGAACTGTA
CCCAGGCTAATCCGACTAATGTCACTAAGAACGCTGTCCCAGGAGCTGGAGCTAACTTAGAAAATGTAAC
AGAAGAAATAAGAAACTGTTCTTTTAATATGACCACAGAACTAAGAGATAAGAAGAAGAAGGTCTATGCA
CTCTTTTATAAGATTGATATAGTACAACTTGGAAGTAATAATAATAGTAGTAATAATAAGAGTAGTAATT
CTAGTGATTATAGTGAGTATAGGTTAATAAATTGTAATACTTCAGTCATTAAACAGGCTTGTCCAAAGGT
ATCTTTTGATCCAATTCCTATACATTATTGTACTCCAGCTGGTTATGCGCTTCTAAAGTGTAATGAGAAG
AATTTCACTGGGACAGGGCCATGTAAAAATGTCAGCTCAGTACAATGCACACATGGAATTAAGCCAGTGG
TATCAACTCAATTACTATTAAATGGCAGTCTAGCAGAAGGAGACATAATAATTAGATCTGAAAATCTCAC
AAACAATGCCAAAACCATAATAGTGCACCTTAATAAAACTGTAGAAATCAATTGTACTAGACCCTCCAAA
AAAATGAGAACAAGTTTCCGTATAGGACCAGGACAAGTATTCTACAGAACAGGAGATATAATAGGAGATA
TAAGACAAGCACATTGTGTGATTAATGCAACAAAATGGAATGAAACTTTAAGACAGGTAGCTAGAAAATT
AAGAGAACATTTTCCTAATAAGACAATAATCTTTCGACCACCCTCAGGAGGAGATCTAGAAATTACAACA
CATCATTTTAATTGTAGAGGGGAATTTTTCTATTGCAATACATCAAAACTGTTTAGAAGTACTTGGACAG
GAAATGAAACTGTGGATTGGAAAGGAAATGGATCTGTGAGTGATGACAATATCACAATTCCCTGCAGGAT
AAAGCAAATTATAAACATGTGGCAGGGAGTAGGACAAGCAATGTATGCTCCTCCCATCAGTGGAGTAATT
AATTGTACATCAAATATTACAGGAATACTATTGACAAGAGATGGTGGTACGAATAGCAACACTAGCGAAA
CCTTTAGACCTGGAGGAGGAAATATAAAAGACAATTGGAGAAGTGAATTATATAAATATAAAGTAGTACA
AATTGAACCATTAGGAATAGCACCCACCAAGGCAAAGAGAAGAGTGGTGGAGAGAGAAAAAAGAGCAGTG
GGAATAGGAGCTATGATCTTTGGGTTCTTAGGAGCAGCAGGAAGCACTATGGGCGCGGCGTCAATAACGC
TGACGGTACAGGCCAGACAATTATTGTCTGGTATAGTGCAACAGCAAAGCAATTTGCTGAGGGCTATAGA
GGCGCAGCAGCATCTGCTGCAACTCACAGTCTGGGGCATTAAACAGCTCCAGGCAAGAGTCCTGGCTGTG
GAAAGATACCTACAGGATCAAAAGCTCCTAGGACTTTGGGGCTGCTCTGGAAAAACCATCTGCACCACTG
CTGTGCCTTGGAACTCCACTTGGAGTAATAAATCTTTTGACCAAATTTGGCAAAACATGACATGGATAGA
ATGGGAGAGAGAAATTAGCAATTACACAGACCAAATATATGGTATACTTACAGAATCGCAGAACCAGCAG
GAAAGGAATGAAAAGGATTTGTTAGAATTGGATAAATGGGCAAGCCTGTGGAATTGGTTTAGCATAACAA
ACTGGCTGTGGTATATAAGAATATTTATAATGATAGTAGGAGGCTTAATAGGTTTAAGAATAATTTTTGC
TGTGCTTTCTATAGTAAATAGAGTTAGGCAGGGATACTCACCTTTGTCTTTCCAGATCCCCCTCCATCAG
CAGAGGGAACCAGACAGACTCGAAAGAATCGAAGAAGAAGGTGGCGAGCAAGGCAGAGACAGATCAGTGC
GCTTAGTGACCGGATTCTTAGCACTTGCCTGGGACGATCTCCGGAGCCTGTGCCTTTTCAGCTACCACCG
CTTGAGAGACTTCATCTTGATTGTAGCGAGGACAGTGGACCAGGGACTGAGACGGGGGTGGGAAGGCCTC
AAATATCTGGGGAACCTCCTGATATATTGGAGCCAGGAACTGAAAATTAGTGCTATCTCTTTGTTTGATA
CTATAGCAATAGCAGTAGCTGGGTGGACAGATAGGGTTATAGAAGTAGCACAAGGAGCTTGGCGAGCCAT
TCTACACATACCTAGAAGAATCAGACAGGGATTAGAAAGGGCTCTGCTATAACATGGGAAACAAGTGGTC
AAAAAGTAGCATAGTGGGATGGCCTCAGATCAGGGAAAGAATAAGGCGGACTCCTCCAGCAGCAGAAGGA
GTAGGAGCAGTATCTCAAGACGGATCAAGGGTCAAGACAATTCTGCAGATATCCAGCACAGTGGCGGCCG
CTCGAGTCTAGAGGGCCCGCGGTTCGAAGGTAAGCCTATCCCTAACCCTCTCCTCGGTCTCGATTCTACG
CGTACCGGTCATCATCACCATCACCATTGAGTTTAAACCCGCTGATCAGCCTCGACTGTGCCTTCTAGTT
GCCAGCCATCTGTTGTTTGCCCCTCCCCCGTGCCTTCCTTGACCCTGGAAGGTGCCACTCCCACTGTCCT
TTCCTAATAAAATGAGGAAATTGCATCGCATTGTCTGAGTAGGTGTCATTCTATTCTGGGGGGTGGGGTG
GGGCAGGACAGCAAGGGGGAGGATTGGGAAGACAATAGCAGGCATGCTGGGGATGCGGTGGGCTCTATGG
CTTCTGAGGCGGAAAGAACCAGCTGGGGCTCTAGGGGGTATCCCC
[124 nt withheld, positions 4386-4509]
C
[91 nt withheld, positions 4511-4601]
A
[49 nt withheld, positions 4603-4651]
CCTTTGACGTTGGAGTCCACGTTCTTT
[37 nt withheld, positions 4679-4715]
ACCCTATCTCGGTCTATTCTTTTGATTTATAAGGGATTTTGCCGATTTCGGCCTATTGGTTAAAAAATGA
GCTGATTTAACAAAAATTTAACGCGAATTAATTCTGTGGAATGTGTGTCAGTTAGGGTGTGGAAAGTCCC
CAGGCTCCCCAGCAGGCAGAAGTATGCAAAGCATGCATCTCAATTAGTCAGCAACCAGGTGTGGAAAGTC
CCCAGGCTCCCCAGCAGGCAGAAGTATGCAAAGCATGCATCTCAATTAGTCAGCAACCATAGTCCCGCCC
CTAACTCCGCCCATCCCGCCCCTAACTCCGCCCAGTTCCGCCCATTCTCCGCCCCATGGCTGACTAATTT
TTTTTATTTATGCAGAGGCCGAGGCCGCCTCTGCCTCTGAGCTATTCCAGAAGTAGTGAGGAGGCTTTTT
TGGAGGCCTAGGCTTTTGCAAAAAGCTCCCGGGAGCTTGTATATCCATTTTCGGATCTGATCAAGAGACA
GGATGAGGATCGTTTCGCATGATTGAACAAGATGGATTGCACGCAGGTTCTCCGGCCGCTTGGGTGGAGA
GGCTATTCGGCTATGACTGGGCACAACAGACAATCGGCTGCTCTGATGCCGCCGTGTTCCGGCTGTCAGC
GCAGGGGCGCCCGGTTCTTTTTGTCAAGACCGACCTGTCCGGTGCCCTGAATGAACTGCAGGACGAGGCA
GCGCGGCTATCGTGGCTGGCCACGACGGGCGTTCCTTGCGCAGCTGTGCTCGACGTTGTCACTGAAGCGG
GAAGGGACTGGCTGCTATTGGGCGAAGTGCCGGGGCAGGATCTCCTGTCATCTCACCTTGCTCCTGCCGA
GAAAGTATCCATCATGGCTGATGCAATGCGGCGGCTGCATACGCTTGATCCGGCTACCTGCCCATTCGAC
CACCAAGCGAAACATCGCATCGAGCGAGCACGTACTCGGATGGAAGCCGGTCTTGTCGATCAGGATGATC
TGGACGAAGAGCATCAGGGGCTCGCGCCAGCCGAACTGTTCGCCAGGCTCAAGGCGCGCATGCCCGACGG
CGAGGATCTCGTCGTGACCCATGGCGATGCCTGCTTGCCGAATATCATGGTGGAAAATGGCCGCTTTTCT
GGATTCATCGACTGTGGCCGGCTGGGTGTGGCGGACCGCTATCAGGACATAGCGTTGGCTACCCGTGATA
TTGCTGAAGAGCTTGGCGGCGAATGGGCTGACCGCTTCCTCGTGCTTTACGGTATCGCCGCTCCCGATTC
GCAGCGCATCGCCTTCTATCGCCTTCTTGACGAGTTCTTCTGAGCGGGACTCTGGGGTTCGCGAAATGAC
CGACCAAGCGACGCCCAACCTGCCATCACGAGATTTCGATTCCACCGCCGCCTTCTATGAAAGGTTGGGC
TTCGGAATCGTTTTCCGGGACGCCGGCTGGATGATCCTCCAGCGCGGGGATCTCATGCTGGAGTTCTTCG
CCCACCCCAACTTGTTTATTGCAGCTTATAATGGTTACAAATAAAGCAATAGCATCACAAATTTCACAAA
TAAAGCATTTTTTTCACTGCATTCTAGTTGTGGTTTGTCCAAACTCATCAATGTATCTTATCATGTCTGT
ATACCGTCGACCTCTAGCTAGAGCTTGGCGTAATCATGGTCATAGCTGTTTCCTGTGTGAAATTGTTATC
CGCTCACAATTCCACACAACATACGAGCCGGAAGCATAAAGTGTAAAGCCTGGGGTGCCTAATGAGTGAG
CTAACTCACATTAATTGCGTTGCGCTCACTGCCCGCTTTCCAGTCGGGAAACCTGTCGTGCCAGCTGCAT
TAATGAATCGGCCAACGCGCGGGGAGAGGCGGTTTGCGTATTGGGCGCTCTTCCGCTTCCTCGCTCACTG
ACTCGCTGCGCTCGGTCGTTCGGCTGCGGCGAGCGGTATCAGCTCACTCAAAGGCGGTAATACGGTTATC
CACAGAATCAGGGGATAACGCAGGAAAGAACATGTGAGCAAAAGGCCAGCAAAAGGCCAGGAACCGTAAA
AAGGCCGCGTTGCTGGCGTTTTTCCATAGGCTCCGCCCCCCTGACGAGCATCACAAAAATCGACGCTCAA
GTCAGAGGTGGCGAAACCCGACAGGACTATAAAGATACCAGGCGTTTCCCCCTGGAAGCTCCCTCGTGCG
CTCTCCTGTTCCGACCCTGCCGCTTACCGGATACCTGTCCGCCTTTCTCCCTTCGGGAAGCGTGGCGCTT
TCTCATAGCTCACGCTGTAGGTATCTCAGTTCGGTGTAGGTCGTTCGCTCCAAGCTGGGCTGTGTGCACG
AACCCCCCGTTCAGCCCGACCGCTGCGCCTTATCCGGTAACTATCGTCTTGAGTCCAACCCGGTAAGACA
CGACTTATCGCCACTGGCAGCAGCCACTGGTAACAGGATTAGCAGAGCGAGGTATGTAGGCGGTGCTACA
GAGTTCTTGAAGTGGTGGCCTAACTACGGCTACACTAGAAGAACAGTATTTGGTATCTGCGCTCTGCTGA
AGCCAGTTACCTTCGGAAAAAGAGTTGGTAGCTCTTGATCCGGCAAACAAACCACCGCTGGTAGCGGTGG
TTTTTTTGTTTGCAAGCAGCAGATTACGCGCAGAAAAAAAGGATCTCAAGAAGATCCTTTGATCTTTTCT
ACGGGGTCTGACGCTCAGTGGAACGAAAACTCACGTTAAGGGATTTTGGTCATGAGATTATCAAAAAGGA
TCTTCACCTAGATCCTTTTAAATTAAAAATGAAGTTTTAAATCAATCTAAAGTATATATGAGTAAACTTG
GTCTGACAGTTACCAATGCTTAATCAGTGAGGCACCTATCTCAGCGATCTGTCTATTTCGTTCATCCATA
GTTGCCTGACTCCCCGTCGTGTAGATAACTACGATACGGGAGGGCTTACCATCTGGCCCCAGTGCTGCAA
TGATACCGCGAGACCCACGCTCACCGGCTCCAGATTTATCAGCAATAAACCAGCCAGCCGGAAGGGCCGA
GCGCAGAAGTGGTCCTGCAACTTTATCCGCCTCCATCCAGTCTATTAATTGTTGCCGGGAAGCTAGAGTA
AGTAGTTCGCCAGTTAATAGTTTGCGCAACGTTGTTGCCATTGCTACAGGCATCGTGGTGTCACGCTCGT
CGTTTGGTATGGCTTCATTCAGCTCCGGTTCCCAACGATCAAGGCGAGTTACATGATCCCCCATGTTGTG
CAAAAAAGCGGTTAGCTCCTTCGGTCCTCCGATCGTTGTCAGAAGTAAGTTGGCCGCAGTGTTATCACTC
ATGGTTATGGCAGCACTGCATAATTCTCTTACTGTCATGCCATCCGTAAGATGCTTTTCTGTGACTGGTG
AGTACTCAACCAAGTCATTCTGAGAATAGTGTATGCGGCGACCGAGTTGCTCTTGCCCGGCGTCAATACG
GGATAATACCGCGCCACATAGCAGAACTTTAAAAGTGCTCATCATTGGAAAACGTTCTTCGGGGCGAAAA
CTCTCAAGGATCTTACCGCTGTTGAGATCCAGTTCGATGTAACCCACTCGTGCACCCAACTGATCTTCAG
CATCTTTTACTTTCACCAGCGTTTCTGGGTGAGCAAAAACAGGAAGGCAAAATGCCGCAAAAAAGGGAAT
AAGGGCGACACGGAAATGTTGAATACTCATACTCTTCCTTTTTCAATATTATTGAAGCATTTATCAGGGT
TATTGTCTCATGAGCGGATACATATTTGAATGTATTTAGAAAAATAAACAAATAGGGGTTCCGCGCACAT
TTCCCCGAAAAGTGCCACCTGACGTC
